Addgene plasmid #64087: pCAG-VSVN
Purpose: Expression vector for Vesicular Stomatitis Virus Indiana strain nucleoprotein gene
Depositing lab: Ian Wickersham. Depositing organization: Massachusetts Institute of Technology.
Backbone
  Vector backbone: pCAGEN
  Backbone size w/o insert (bp): 4795
  Total vector size (bp): 6064
  Vector type: Mammalian Expression
Growth in bacteria
  Bacterial resistance: Ampicillin, 100 μg/mL
  Growth temperature: 37°C
  Growth strain: DH5alpha
  Copy number: High Copy
Gene/Insert
  Gene/Insert name: VSV nucleoprotein
  Species: Vesicular Stomatitis Virus
  Insert size (bp): 1269
  Promoter: CAG
  Cloning method: Unknown
  Sequencing primers: 5′ CTCTAGAGCCTCTGCTAACc; 3′ CAGAAGTCAGATGCTCAAG
Terms and licenses: Academic/Nonprofit Terms; Industry Terms: Not Available to Industry
How to cite: pCAG-VSVN was a gift from Ian Wickersham (Addgene plasmid # 64087 ; http://n2t.net/addgene:64087 ; RRID:Addgene_64087)
