[The description below was written by a language model from this plasmid's Addgene catalogue record and pLannotate feature annotations shown in this document.]
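Description:
pCAG-VSVN is a mammalian expression plasmid built on the pCAGEN backbone that drives production of the nucleoprotein (N) of vesicular stomatitis virus, Indiana strain. It is about 6.1 kb in total, with a roughly 1.27 kb insert. In bacteria it is maintained at high copy through a ColE1/pUC-type origin and selected with ampicillin via the β-lactamase gene and its native promoter. No mammalian selection marker is annotated. The backbone also carries an SV40 origin of replication with an adjacent SV40 poly(A) signal, and remnants of lac regulatory sequences (lac promoter, operator, CAP site and short lacI fragments) that are cloning-vector leftovers rather than functional parts of the payload.

The expression cassette uses the CAG promoter, a composite of the cytomegalovirus immediate-early enhancer, the chicken β-actin promoter and a chimeric chicken β-actin/rabbit β-globin intron, which gives strong constitutive expression in a wide range of mammalian cells. The N open reading frame follows, matching the San Juan isolate of VSV Indiana, and no epitope tag or reporter is annotated. Transcripts are terminated by the rabbit β-globin polyadenylation signal. The short "HBB fragment" called just upstream of it most likely reflects β-globin sequence in the 3′ untranslated region, not a separate coding unit.

Two sequence records are provided, differing by about ten nucleotides in length. They show the same architecture, although the β-actin promoter was annotated in only one of them. N encapsidates the viral genomic RNA to form the template for transcription and replication. The record states only that the plasmid is an N expression vector, though supplying N in trans, as in rescue of recombinant VSV from cloned DNA, would be a plausible use.
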