Features (pLannotate 1.2.2; 16 found; start..end, strand, type, name):
      5..384     +  enhancer       CMV enhancer: human cytomegalovirus immediate early enhancer
    662..1678    +  intron         chimeric intron: chimera between introns from chicken β-actin and rabbit β-globin
   1742..3007    +  CDS            N: NCAP_VSIVA - Experimental evidence at protein level: Swiss-Prot protein existence level 1. Encapsidates the genome in a ratio of one N per nine ribonucleotides, protecting it from nucleases. The encapsidated genomic RNA is termed the NC and serves as template for transcription and replication. Nucleocapsid assembly is concommitant with replication, therefore viral replication depends on the intracellular concentration of free N, termed N(0). All replicative products are resistant to nucleases. From Vesicular stomatitis Indiana virus (strain San Juan) (VSIV).
   3019..3090    +  CDS            HBB (fragment): HBB_PONPY - Experimental evidence at transcript level: Swiss-Prot protein existence level 2. Involved in oxygen transport from the lung to the various peripheral tissues. From Pongo pygmaeus (Bornean orangutan).
   3161..3216    +  polyA_signal   β-globin poly(A) signal: rabbit β-globin polyadenylation signal (Gil and Proudfoot, 1987)
   3601..3617    -  protein_bind   lac operator: The lac repressor binds to the lac operator to inhibit transcription in E. coli. This inhibition can be relieved by adding lactose or isopropyl-β-D-thiogalactopyranoside (IPTG). lac repressor encoded by lacI
   3625..3655    -  promoter       lac promoter: promoter for the E. coli lac operon
   3670..3691    -  protein_bind   CAP binding site: CAP binding activates transcription in the presence of cAMP. E. coli catabolite activator protein
   3704..3743    -  CDS            lacI (fragment): lac repressor; lacI; The lac repressor binds to the lac operator to inhibit transcription in E. coli. This inhibition can be relieved by adding lactose or isopropyl-β-D-thiogalactopyranoside (IPTG).
   3750..3772    +  promoter       SV40 promoter (fragment): SV40 enhancer and early promoter
   3796..3931    +  rep_origin     SV40 ori: SV40 origin of replication
   3951..4085    +  polyA_signal   SV40 poly(A) signal: SV40 polyadenylation signal
   4087..4141    -  CDS            lacI (fragment): lac repressor; lacI; The lac repressor binds to the lac operator to inhibit transcription in E. coli. This inhibition can be relieved by adding lactose or isopropyl-β-D-thiogalactopyranoside (IPTG).
   4324..4912    -  rep_origin     ori: high-copy-number ColE1/pMB1/pBR322/pUC origin of replication
   5083..5943    -  CDS            AmpR: β-lactamase; bla; confers resistance to ampicillin, carbenicillin, and related antibiotics
   5944..6048    -  promoter       AmpR promoter: bla
>Addgene plasmid #64087 | pCAG-VSVN | addgene full sequence | sequence record 436491 | Addgene NGS Result
GGTCGACATTGATTATTGACTAGTTATTAATAGTAATCAATTACGGGGTCATTAGTTCATAGCCCATATA
TGGAGTTCCGCGTTACATAACTTACGGTAAATGGCCCGCCTGGCTGACCGCCCAACGACCCCCGCCCATT
GACGTCAATAATGACGTATGTTCCCATAGTAACGCCAATAGGGACTTTCCATTGACGTCAATGGGTGGAG
TATTTACGGTAAACTGCCCACTTGGCAGTACATCAAGTGTATCATATGCCAAGTACGCCCCCTATTGACG
TCAATGACGGTAAATGGCCCGCCTGGCATTATGCCCAGTACATGACCTTATGGGACTTTCCTACTTGGCA
GTACATCTACGTATTAGTCATCGCTATTACCATGGTCGAGGTGAGCCCCACGTTCTGCTTCACTCTCCCC
ATCTCCCCCCCCTCCCCACCCCCAATTTTGTATTTATTTATTTTTTAATTATTTTGTGCAGCGATGGGGG
CGGGGGGGGGGGGGGGGCGCGCCRGGGGGGGGGGGGGGGGGSGGGGGGSGGGGSGGGGSGRGGCGGAGAG
GKGCGGCGGCAGCCAATCAGAGCGGCGCGCTCCGAAAGTTTCCTTTTATGGCGAGGCGGCGGCGGCGGCG
GCCCTATAAAAAGCGAAGCGCGCGGCGGGCGGGAGTCGCTGCGCGCTGCCTTCGCCCCGTGCCCCGCTCC
GCCGCCGCCTCGCGCCGCCCGCCCCGGCTCTGACTGACCGCGTTACTCCCACAGGTGAGCGGGCGGGACG
GCCCTTCTCCTCCGGGCTGTAATTAGCGCTTGGTTTAATGACGGCTTGTTTCTTTTCTGTGGCTGCGTGA
AAGCCTTGAGGGGCTCCGGGAGGGCCCTTTGTGCGGGGGGAGCGGCTCGGGGGGTGCGTGCGTGTGTGTG
TGCGTGGGGAGCGCCGCGTGCGGCTCCGCGCTGCCCGGCGGCTGTGAGCGCTGCGGGCGCGGCGCGGGGC
TTTGTGCGCTCCGCAGTGTGCGCGAGGGGAGCGCGGCCGGGGGCGGTGCCCCGCGGTGCGGGGGGGGCTG
CGAGGGGAACAAAGGCTGCGTGCGGGGTGTGTGCGTGGGGGGGTGAGCAGGGGGTGTGGGCGCGTCGGTC
GGGCTGCAACCCCCCCTGCACCCCCCTCCCCGAGTTGCTGAGCACGGCCCGGCTTCGGGTGCGGGGCTCC
GTACGGGGCGTGGCGCGGGGCTCGCCGTGCCGGGCGGGGGGTGGCGGCAGGKGGGGGTGCCGGGCGGGGC
GGGGCCGCCKCGGGCCGGGGRGGGCTCGGGGGRGGGGCGCGGCGGCCCCCGGAGCGCCGGCGGCTGTCGA
GGCGCGGCGAGCCGCAGCCATTGCCTTTTATGGTAATCGTGCGAGAGGGCGCAGGGACTTCCTTTGTCCC
AAATCTGTGCGGAGCCGAAATCTGGGAGGCGCCGCCGCACCCCCTCTAGCGGGCGCGGGGCGAAGCGGTG
CGGCGCCGGCAGGAAGGAAATGGGCGGGGAGGGCCTTCGTGCGTCGCCGCGCCGCCGTCCCCTTCTCCCT
CTCCAGCCTCGGGGCTGTCCGCGGGGGGACGGCTGCCTTCGGGGGGGACGGGGCAGGGCGGGGTTCGGCT
TCTGGCGTGTGACCGGCGGCTCTAGAGCCTCTGCTAACCATGTTCATGCCTTCTTCTTTTTCCTACAGCT
CCTGGGCAACGTGCTGGTTATTGTGCTGTCTCATCATTTTGGCAAAGAATTCGCCGCCACCATGTCTGTT
ACAGTCAAGAGAATCATTGACAACACAGTCATAGTTCCAAAACTTCCTGCAAATGAGGATCCAGTGGAAT
ACCCGGCAGATTACTTCAGAAAATCAAAGGAGATTCCTCTTTACATCAATACTACAAAAAGTTTGTCAGA
TCTAAGAGGATATGTCTACCAAGGCCTCAAATCCGGAAATGTATCAATCATACATGTCAACAGCTACTTG
TATGGAGCATTAAAGGACATCCGGGGTAAGTTGGATAAAGATTGGTCAAGTTTCGGAATAAACATCGGGA
AAGCAGGGGATACAATCGGAATATTTGACCTTGTATCCTTGAAAGCCCTGGACGGCGTACTTCCAGATGG
AGTATCGGATGCTTCCAGAACCAGCGCAGATGACAAATGGTTGCCTTTGTATCTACTTGGCTTATACAGA
GTGGGCAGAACACAAATGCCTGAATACAGAAAAAAGCTCATGGATGGGCTGACAAATCAATGCAAAATGA
TCAATGAACAGTTTGAACCTCTTGTGCCAGAAGGTCGTGACATTTTTGATGTGTGGGGAAATGACAGTAA
TTACACAAAAATTGTCGCTGCAGTGGACATGTTCTTCCACATGTTCAAAAAACATGAATGTGCCTCGTTC
AGATACGGAACTATTGTTTCCAGATTCAAAGATTGTGCTGCATTGGCAACATTTGGACACCTCTGCAAAA
TAACCGGAATGTCTACAGAAGATGTAACGACCTGGATCTTGAACCGAGAAGTTGCAGATGAAATGGTCCA
AATGATGCTTCCAGGCCAAGAAATTGACAAGGCCGATTCATACATGCCTTATTTGATCGACTTTGGATTG
TCTTCTAAGTCTCCATATTCTTCCGTCAAAAACCCTGCCTTCCACTTCTGGGGGCAATTGACAGCTCTTC
TGCTCAGATCCACCAGAGCAAGGAATGCCCGACAGCCTGATGACATTGAGTATACATCTCTTACTACAGC
AGGTTTGTTGTACGCTTATGCAGTAGGATCCTCTGCCGACTTGGCACAACAGTTTTGTGTTGGAGATAAC
AAATACACTCCAGATGATAGTACCGGAGGATTGACGACTAATGCACCGCCACAAGGCAGAGATGTGGTCG
AATGGCTCGGATGGTTTGAAGATCAAAACAGAAAACCGACTCCTGATATGATGCAGTATGCGAAAAGAGC
AGTCATGTCACTGCAAGGCCTAAGAGAGAAGACAATTGGCAAGTATGCTAAGTCAGAATTTGACAAATGA
GCGGCCGCACTCCTCAGGTGCAGGCTGCCTATCAGAAGGTGGTGGCTGGTGTGGCCAATGCCCTGGCTCA
CAAATACCACTGAGATCTTTTTCCCTCTGCCAAAAATTATGGGGACATCATGAAGCCCCTTGAGCATCTG
ACTTCTGGCTAATAAAGGAAATTTATTTTCATTGCAATAGTGTGTTGGAATTTTTTGTGTCTCTCACTCG
GAAGGACATATGGGAGGGCAAATCATTTAAAACATCAGAATGAGTATTTGGTTTAGAGTTTGGCAACATA
TGCCCATATGCTGGCTGCCATGAACAAAGGTTGGCTATAAAGAGGTCATCAGTATATGAAACAGCCCCCT
GCTGTCCATTCCTTATTCCATAGAAAAGCCTTGACTTGAGGTTAGATTTTTTTTATATTTTGTTTTGTGT
TATTTTTTTCTTTAACATCCCTAAAATTTTCCTTACATGTTTTACTAGCCAGATTTTTCCTCCTCTCCTG
ACTACTCCCAGTCATAGCTGTCCCTCTTCTCTTATGGAGATCCCTCGACCTGCAGCCCAAGCTTGGCGTA
ATCATGGTCATAGCTGTTTCCTGTGTGAAATTGTTATCCGCTCACAATTCCACACAACATACGAGCCGGA
AGCATAAAGTGTAAAGCCTGGGGTGCCTAATGAGTGAGCTAACTCACATTAATTGCGTTGCGCTCACTGC
CCGCTTTCCAGTCGGGAAACCTGTCGTGCCAGCGGATCCGCATCTCAATTAGTCAGCAACCATAGTCCCG
CCCCTAACTCCGCCCATCCCGCCCCTAACTCCGCCCAGTTCCGCCCATTCTCCGCCCCATGGCTGACTAA
TTTTTTTTATTTATGCAGAGGCCGAGGCCGCCTCGGCCTCTGAGCTATTCCAGAAGTAGTGAGGAGGCTT
TTTTGGAGGCCTAGGCTTTTGCAAAAAGCTAACTTGTTTATTGCAGCTTATAATGGTTACAAATAAAGCA
ATAGCATCACAAATTTCACAAATAAAGCATTTTTTTCACTGCATTCTAGTTGTGGTTTGTCCAAACTCAT
CAATGTATCTTATCATGTCTGGATCCGCTGCATTAATGAATCGGCCAACGCGCGGGGAGAGGCGGTTTGC
GTATTGGGCGCTCTTCCGCTTCCTCGCTCACTGACTCGCTGCGCTCGGTCGTTCGGCTGCGGCGAGCGGT
ATCAGCTCACTCAAAGGCGGTAATACGGTTATCCACAGAATCAGGGGATAACGCAGGAAAGAACATGTGA
GCAAAAGGCCAGCAAAAGGCCAGGAACCGTAAAAAGGCCGCGTTGCTGGCGTTTTTCCATAGGCTCCGCC
CCCCTGACGAGCATCACAAAAATCGACGCTCAAGTCAGAGGTGGCGAAACCCGACAGGACTATAAAGATA
CCAGGCGTTTCCCCCTGGAAGCTCCCTCGTGCGCTCTCCTGTTCCGACCCTGCCGCTTACCGGATACCTG
TCCGCCTTTCTCCCTTCGGGAAGCGTGGCGCTTTCTCATAGCTCACGCTGTAGGTATCTCAGTTCGGTGT
AGGTCGTTCGCTCCAAGCTGGGCTGTGTGCACGAACCCCCCGTTCAGCCCGACCGCTGCGCCTTATCCGG
TAACTATCGTCTTGAGTCCAACCCGGTAAGACACGACTTATCGCCACTGGCAGCAGCCACTGGTAACAGG
ATTAGCAGAGCGAGGTATGTAGGCGGTGCTACAGAGTTCTTGAAGTGGTGGCCTAACTACGGCTACACTA
GAAGAACAGTATTTGGTATCTGCGCTCTGCTGAAGCCAGTTACCTTCGGAAAAAGAGTTGGTAGCTCTTG
ATCCGGCAAACAAACCACCGCTGGTAGCGGTGGTTTTTTTGTTTGCAAGCAGCAGATTACGCGCAGAAAA
AAAGGATCTCAAGAAGATCCTTTGATCTTTTCTACGGGGTCTGACGCTCAGTGGAACGAAAACTCACGTT
AAGGGATTTTGGTCATGAGATTATCAAAAAGGATCTTCACCTAGATCCTTTTAAATTAAAAATGAAGTTT
TAAATCAATCTAAAGTATATATGAGTAAACTTGGTCTGACAGTTACCAATGCTTAATCAGTGAGGCACCT
ATCTCAGCGATCTGTCTATTTCGTTCATCCATAGTTGCCTGACTCCCCGTCGTGTAGATAACTACGATAC
GGGAGGGCTTACCATCTGGCCCCAGTGCTGCAATGATACCGCGAGACCCACGCTCACCGGCTCCAGATTT
ATCAGCAATAAACCAGCCAGCCGGAAGGGCCGAGCGCAGAAGTGGTCCTGCAACTTTATCCGCCTCCATC
CAGTCTATTAATTGTTGCCGGGAAGCTAGAGTAAGTAGTTCGCCAGTTAATAGTTTGCGCAACGTTGTTG
CCATTGCTACAGGCATCGTGGTGTCACGCTCGTCGTTTGGTATGGCTTCATTCAGCTCCGGTTCCCAACG
ATCAAGGCGAGTTACATGATCCCCCATGTTGTGCAAAAAAGCGGTTAGCTCCTTCGGTCCTCCGATCGTT
GTCAGAAGTAAGTTGGCCGCAGTGTTATCACTCATGGTTATGGCAGCACTGCATAATTCTCTTACTGTCA
TGCCATCCGTAAGATGCTTTTCTGTGACTGGTGAGTACTCAACCAAGTCATTCTGAGAATAGTGTATGCG
GCGACCGAGTTGCTCTTGCCCGGCGTCAATACGGGATAATACCGCGCCACATAGCAGAACTTTAAAAGTG
CTCATCATTGGAAAACGTTCTTCGGGGCGAAAACTCTCAAGGATCTTACCGCTGTTGAGATCCAGTTCGA
TGTAACCCACTCGTGCACCCAACTGATCTTCAGCATCTTTTACTTTCACCAGCGTTTCTGGGTGAGCAAA
AACAGGAAGGCAAAATGCCGCAAAAAAGGGAATAAGGGCGACACGGAAATGTTGAATACTCATACTCTTC
CTTTTTCAATATTATTGAAGCATTTATCAGGGTTATTGTCTCATGAGCGGATACATATTTGAATGTATTT
AGAAAAATAAACAAATAGGGGTTCCGCGCACATTTCCCCGAAAAGTGCCACCTG
