Features (pLannotate 1.2.2; 17 found; start..end, strand, type, name):
      4..383     +  enhancer       CMV enhancer: human cytomegalovirus immediate early enhancer
    386..661     +  promoter       chicken β-actin promoter: No description available
    662..1670    +  intron         chimeric intron: chimera between introns from chicken β-actin and rabbit β-globin
   1734..2999    +  CDS            N: NCAP_VSIVA - Experimental evidence at protein level: Swiss-Prot protein existence level 1. Encapsidates the genome in a ratio of one N per nine ribonucleotides, protecting it from nucleases. The encapsidated genomic RNA is termed the NC and serves as template for transcription and replication. Nucleocapsid assembly is concommitant with replication, therefore viral replication depends on the intracellular concentration of free N, termed N(0). All replicative products are resistant to nucleases. From Vesicular stomatitis Indiana virus (strain San Juan) (VSIV).
   3011..3082    +  CDS            HBB (fragment): HBB_PONPY - Experimental evidence at transcript level: Swiss-Prot protein existence level 2. Involved in oxygen transport from the lung to the various peripheral tissues. From Pongo pygmaeus (Bornean orangutan).
   3153..3208    +  polyA_signal   β-globin poly(A) signal: rabbit β-globin polyadenylation signal (Gil and Proudfoot, 1987)
   3591..3607    -  protein_bind   lac operator: The lac repressor binds to the lac operator to inhibit transcription in E. coli. This inhibition can be relieved by adding lactose or isopropyl-β-D-thiogalactopyranoside (IPTG). lac repressor encoded by lacI
   3615..3645    -  promoter       lac promoter: promoter for the E. coli lac operon
   3660..3681    -  protein_bind   CAP binding site: CAP binding activates transcription in the presence of cAMP. E. coli catabolite activator protein
   3694..3733    -  CDS            lacI (fragment): lac repressor; lacI; The lac repressor binds to the lac operator to inhibit transcription in E. coli. This inhibition can be relieved by adding lactose or isopropyl-β-D-thiogalactopyranoside (IPTG).
   3740..3762    +  promoter       SV40 promoter (fragment): SV40 enhancer and early promoter
   3786..3921    +  rep_origin     SV40 ori: SV40 origin of replication
   3941..4075    +  polyA_signal   SV40 poly(A) signal: SV40 polyadenylation signal
   4077..4131    -  CDS            lacI (fragment): lac repressor; lacI; The lac repressor binds to the lac operator to inhibit transcription in E. coli. This inhibition can be relieved by adding lactose or isopropyl-β-D-thiogalactopyranoside (IPTG).
   4314..4902    -  rep_origin     ori: high-copy-number ColE1/pMB1/pBR322/pUC origin of replication
   5073..5933    -  CDS            AmpR: β-lactamase; bla; confers resistance to ampicillin, carbenicillin, and related antibiotics
   5934..6038    -  promoter       AmpR promoter: bla
>Addgene plasmid #64087 | pCAG-VSVN | analyzer sequence | sequence record 107216
GTCGACATTGATTATTGACTAGTTATTAATAGTAATCAATTACGGGGTCATTAGTTCATAGCCCATATAT
GGAGTTCCGCGTTACATAACTTACGGTAAATGGCCCGCCTGGCTGACCGCCCAACGACCCCCGCCCATTG
ACGTCAATAATGACGTATGTTCCCATAGTAACGCCAATAGGGACTTTCCATTGACGTCAATGGGTGGACT
ATTTACGGTAAACTGCCCACTTGGCAGTACATCAAGTGTATCATATGCCAAGTACGCCCCCTATTGACGT
CAATGACGGTAAATGGCCCGCCTGGCATTATGCCCAGTACATGACCTTATGGGACTTTCCTACTTGGCAG
TACATCTACGTATTAGTCATCGCTATTACCATGGGTCGAGGTGAGCCCCACGTTCTGCTTCACTCTCCCC
ATCTCCCCCCCCTCCCCACCCCCAATTTTGTATTTATTTATTTTTTAATTATTTTGTGCAGCGATGGGGG
CGGGGGGGGGGGGGGCGCGCGCCAGGCGGGGCGGGGCGGGGCGAGGGGCGGGGCGGGGCGAGGCGGAGAG
GTGCGGCGGCAGCCAATCAGAGCGGCGCGCTCCGAAAGTTTCCTTTTATGGCGAGGCGGCGGCGGCGGCG
GCCCTATAAAAAGCGAAGCGCGCGGCGGGCGGGAGTCGCTGCGTTGCCTTCGCCCCGTGCCCCGCTCCGC
GCCGCCTCGCGCCGCCCGCCCCGGCTCTGACTGACCGCGTTACTCCCACAGGTGAGCGGGCGGGACGGCC
CTTCTCCTCCGGGCTGTAATTAGCGCTTGGTTTAATGACGGCTCGTTTCTTTTCTGTGGCTGCGTGAAAG
CCTTAAAGGGCTCCGGGAGGGCCCTTTGTGCGGGGGGGAGCGGCTCGGGGGGTGCGTGCGTGTGTGTGTG
CGTGGGGAGCGCCGCGTGCGGCCCGCGCTGCCCGGCGGCTGTGAGCGCTGCGGGCGCGGCGCGGGGCTTT
GTGCGCTCCGCGTGTGCGCGAGGGGAGCGCGGCCGGGGGCGGTGCCCCGCGGTGCGGGGGGGCTGCGAGG
GGAACAAAGGCTGCGTGCGGGGTGTGTGCGTGGGGGGGTGAGCAGGGGGTGTGGGCGCGGCGGTCGGGCT
GTAACCCCCCCCTGCACCCCCCTCCCCGAGTTGCTGAGCACGGCCCGGCTTCGGGTGCGGGGCTCCGTGC
GGGGCGTGGCGCGGGGCTCGCCGTGCCGGGCGGGGGGTGGCGGCAGGTGGGGGTGCCGGGCGGGGCGGGG
CCGCCTCGGGCCGGGGAGGGCTCGGGGGAGGGGCGCGGCGGCCCCGGAGCGCCGGCGGCTGTCGAGGCGC
GGCGAGCCGCAGCCATTGCCTTTTATGGTAATCGTGCGAGAGGGCGCAGGGACTTCCTTTGTCCCAAATC
TGGCGGAGCCGAAATCTGGGAGGCGCCGCCGCACCCCCTCTAGCGGGCGCGGGCGAAGCGGTGCGGCGCC
GGCAGGAAGGAAATGGGCGGGGAGGGCCTTCGTGCGTCGCCGCGCCGCCGTCCCCTTCTCCATCTCCAGC
CTCGGGGCTGCCGCAGGGGGACGGCTGCCTTCGGGGGGGACGGGGCAGGGCGGGGTTCGGCTTCTGGCGT
GTGACCGGCGGCTCTAGAGCCTCTGCTAACCATGTTCATGCCTTCTTCTTTTTCCTACAGCTCCTGGGCA
ACGTGCTGGTTATTGTGCTGTCTCATCATTTTGGCAAAGAATTCGCCGCCACCATGTCTGTTACAGTCAA
GAGAATCATTGACAACACAGTCATAGTTCCAAAACTTCCTGCAAATGAGGATCCAGTGGAATACCCGGCA
GATTACTTCAGAAAATCAAAGGAGATTCCTCTTTACATCAATACTACAAAAAGTTTGTCAGATCTAAGAG
GATATGTCTACCAAGGCCTCAAATCCGGAAATGTATCAATCATACATGTCAACAGCTACTTGTATGGAGC
ATTAAAGGACATCCGGGGTAAGTTGGATAAAGATTGGTCAAGTTTCGGAATAAACATCGGGAAAGCAGGG
GATACAATCGGAATATTTGACCTTGTATCCTTGAAAGCCCTGGACGGCGTACTTCCAGATGGAGTATCGG
ATGCTTCCAGAACCAGCGCAGATGACAAATGGTTGCCTTTGTATCTACTTGGCTTATACAGAGTGGGCAG
AACACAAATGCCTGAATACAGAAAAAAGCTCATGGATGGGCTGACAAATCAATGCAAAATGATCAATGAA
CAGTTTGAACCTCTTGTGCCAGAAGGTCGTGACATTTTTGATGTGTGGGGAAATGACAGTAATTACACAA
AAATTGTCGCTGCAGTGGACATGTTCTTCCACATGTTCAAAAAACATGAATGTGCCTCGTTCAGATACGG
AACTATTGTTTCCAGATTCAAAGATTGTGCTGCATTGGCAACATTTGGACACCTCTGCAAAATAACCGGA
ATGTCTACAGAAGATGTAACGACCTGGATCTTGAACCGAGAAGTTGCAGATGAAATGGTCCAAATGATGC
TTCCAGGCCAAGAAATTGACAAGGCCGATTCATACATGCCTTATTTGATCGACTTTGGATTGTCTTCTAA
GTCTCCATATTCTTCCGTCAAAAACCCTGCCTTCCACTTCTGGGGGCAATTGACAGCTCTTCTGCTCAGA
TCCACCAGAGCAAGGAATGCCCGACAGCCTGATGACATTGAGTATACATCTCTTACTACAGCAGGTTTGT
TGTACGCTTATGCAGTAGGATCCTCTGCCGACTTGGCACAACAGTTTTGTGTTGGAGATAACAAATACAC
TCCAGATGATAGTACCGGAGGATTGACGACTAATGCACCGCCACAAGGCAGAGATGTGGTCGAATGGCTC
GGATGGTTTGAAGATCAAAACAGAAAACCGACTCCTGATATGATGCAGTATGCGAAAAGAGCAGTCATGT
CACTGCAAGGCCTAAGAGAGAAGACAATTGGCAAGTATGCTAAGTCAGAATTTGACAAATGAGCGGCCGC
ACTCCTCAGGTGCAGGCTGCCTATCAGAAGGTGGTGGCTGGTGTGGCCAATGCCCTGGCTCACAAATACC
ACTGAGATCTTTTTCCCTCTGCCAAAAATTATGGGGACATCATGAAGCCCCTTGAGCATCTGACTTCTGG
CTAATAAAGGAAATTTATTTTCATTGCAATAGTGTGTTGGAATTTTTTGTGTCTCTCACTCGGAAGGACA
TATGGGAGGGCAAATCATTTAAAACATCAGAATGAGTATTTGGTTTAGAGTTTGGCAACATATGCCATAT
GCTGGCTGCCATGAACAAAGGTGGCTATAAAGAGGTCATCAGTATATGAAACAGCCCCCTGCTGTCCATT
CCTTATTCCATAGAAAAGCCTTGACTTGAGGTTAGATTTTTTTTATATTTTGTTTTGTGTTATTTTTTTC
TTTAACATCCCTAAAATTTTCCTTACATGTTTTACTAGCCAGATTTTTCCTCCTCTCCTGACTACTCCCA
GTCATAGCTGTCCCTCTTCTCTTATGAAGATCCCTCGACCTGCAGCCCAAGCTTGGCGTAATCATGGTCA
TAGCTGTTTCCTGTGTGAAATTGTTATCCGCTCACAATTCCACACAACATACGAGCCGGAAGCATAAAGT
GTAAAGCCTGGGGTGCCTAATGAGTGAGCTAACTCACATTAATTGCGTTGCGCTCACTGCCCGCTTTCCA
GTCGGGAAACCTGTCGTGCCAGCGGATCCGCATCTCAATTAGTCAGCAACCATAGTCCCGCCCCTAACTC
CGCCCATCCCGCCCCTAACTCCGCCCAGTTCCGCCCATTCTCCGCCCCATGGCTGACTAATTTTTTTTAT
TTATGCAGAGGCCGAGGCCGCCTCGGCCTCTGAGCTATTCCAGAAGTAGTGAGGAGGCTTTTTTGGAGGC
CTAGGCTTTTGCAAAAAGCTAACTTGTTTATTGCAGCTTATAATGGTTACAAATAAAGCAATAGCATCAC
AAATTTCACAAATAAAGCATTTTTTTCACTGCATTCTAGTTGTGGTTTGTCCAAACTCATCAATGTATCT
TATCATGTCTGGATCCGCTGCATTAATGAATCGGCCAACGCGCGGGGAGAGGCGGTTTGCGTATTGGGCG
CTCTTCCGCTTCCTCGCTCACTGACTCGCTGCGCTCGGTCGTTCGGCTGCGGCGAGCGGTATCAGCTCAC
TCAAAGGCGGTAATACGGTTATCCACAGAATCAGGGGATAACGCAGGAAAGAACATGTGAGCAAAAGGCC
AGCAAAAGGCCAGGAACCGTAAAAAGGCCGCGTTGCTGGCGTTTTTCCATAGGCTCCGCCCCCCTGACGA
GCATCACAAAAATCGACGCTCAAGTCAGAGGTGGCGAAACCCGACAGGACTATAAAGATACCAGGCGTTT
CCCCCTGGAAGCTCCCTCGTGCGCTCTCCTGTTCCGACCCTGCCGCTTACCGGATACCTGTCCGCCTTTC
TCCCTTCGGGAAGCGTGGCGCTTTCTCAATGCTCACGCTGTAGGTATCTCAGTTCGGTGTAGGTCGTTCG
CTCCAAGCTGGGCTGTGTGCACGAACCCCCCGTTCAGCCCGACCGCTGCGCCTTATCCGGTAACTATCGT
CTTGAGTCCAACCCGGTAAGACACGACTTATCGCCACTGGCAGCAGCCACTGGTAACAGGATTAGCAGAG
CGAGGTATGTAGGCGGTGCTACAGAGTTCTTGAAGTGGTGGCCTAACTACGGCTACACTAGAAGGACAGT
ATTTGGTATCTGCGCTCTGCTGAAGCCAGTTACCTTCGGAAAAAGAGTTGGTAGCTCTTGATCCGGCAAA
CAAACCACCGCTGGTAGCGGTGGTTTTTTTGTTTGCAAGCAGCAGATTACGCGCAGAAAAAAAGGATCTC
AAGAAGATCCTTTGATCTTTTCTACGGGGTCTGACGCTCAGTGGAACGAAAACTCACGTTAAGGGATTTT
GGTCATGAGATTATCAAAAAGGATCTTCACCTAGATCCTTTTAAATTAAAAATGAAGTTTTAAATCAATC
TAAAGTATATATGAGTAAACTTGGTCTGACAGTTACCAATGCTTAATCAGTGAGGCACCTATCTCAGCGA
TCTGTCTATTTCGTTCATCCATAGTTGCCTGACTCCCCGTCGTGTAGATAACTACGATACGGGAGGGCTT
ACCATCTGGCCCCAGTGCTGCAATGATACCGCGAGACCCACGCTCACCGGCTCCAGATTTATCAGCAATA
AACCAGCCAGCCGGAAGGGCCGAGCGCAGAAGTGGTCCTGCAACTTTATCCGCCTCCATCCAGTCTATTA
ATTGTTGCCGGGAAGCTAGAGTAAGTAGTTCGCCAGTTAATAGTTTGCGCAACGTTGTTGCCATTGCTAC
AGGCATCGTGGTGTCACGCTCGTCGTTTGGTATGGCTTCATTCAGCTCCGGTTCCCAACGATCAAGGCGA
GTTACATGATCCCCCATGTTGTGCAAAAAAGCGGTTAGCTCCTTCGGTCCTCCGATCGTTGTCAGAAGTA
AGTTGGCCGCAGTGTTATCACTCATGGTTATGGCAGCACTGCATAATTCTCTTACTGTCATGCCATCCGT
AAGATGCTTTTCTGTGACTGGTGAGTACTCAACCAAGTCATTCTGAGAATAGTGTATGCGGCGACCGAGT
TGCTCTTGCCCGGCGTCAATACGGGATAATACCGCGCCACATAGCAGAACTTTAAAAGTGCTCATCATTG
GAAAACGTTCTTCGGGGCGAAAACTCTCAAGGATCTTACCGCTGTTGAGATCCAGTTCGATGTAACCCAC
TCGTGCACCCAACTGATCTTCAGCATCTTTTACTTTCACCAGCGTTTCTGGGTGAGCAAAAACAGGAAGG
CAAAATGCCGCAAAAAAGGGAATAAGGGCGACACGGAAATGTTGAATACTCATACTCTTCCTTTTTCAAT
ATTATTGAAGCATTTATCAGGGTTATTGTCTCATGAGCGGATACATATTTGAATGTATTTAGAAAAATAA
ACAAATAGGGGTTCCGCGCACATTTCCCCGAAAAGTGCCACCTG
