>Addgene plasmid #64087 | pCAG-VSVN | addgene partial sequence | sequence record 109503 | Bglob-pA-R 5'-ttttggcagagggaaaaaga-3'
GCCACACCAGCCACCACCTTCTGATAGGCAGCCTGCACCTGAGGAGTGCGGCCGCTCATTTGTCAAATTC
TGACTTAGCATACTTGCCAATTGTCTTCTCTCTTAGGCCTTGCAGTGACATGACTGCTCTTTTCGCATAC
TGCATCATATCAGGAGTCGGTTTTCTGTTTTGATCTTCAAACCATCCGAGCCATTCGACCACATCTCTGC
CTTGTGGCGGTGCATTAGTCGTCAATCCTCCGGTACTATCATCTGGAGTGTATTTGTTATCTCCAACACA
AAACTGTTGTGCCAAGTCGGCAGAGGATCCTACTGCATAAGCGTACAACAAACCTGCTGTAGTAAGAGAT
GTATACTCAATGTCATCAGGCTGTCGGGCATTCCTTGCTCTGGTGGATCTGAGCAGAAGAGCTGTCAATT
GCCCCCAGAAGTGGAAGGCAGGGTTTTTGACGGAAGAATATGGAGACTTAGAAGACAATCCAAAGTCGAT
CAAATAAGGCATGTATGAATCGGCCTTGTCAATTTCTTGGCCTGGAAGCATCATTTGGACCATTTCATCT
GCAACTTCTCGGTTCAAGATCCAGGTCGTTACATCTTCTGTAGACATTCCGGTTATTTTGCAGAGGTGTC
CAAATGTTGCCAATGCAGCACAATCTTTGAATCTGGAAACAATAGTTCCGTATCTGAACGAGGCACATTC
ATGTTTTTTGAACATGTGGAAGAACATGTCCACTGCAGCGACAATTTTTGTGTAATTACTGTCATTTCCC
CACACATCAAAAATGTCACGACCTTCTGGCACAAGAGGTTCAAACTGTTCATTGATCATTTTGCATTGAT
TTGTCAGCCCATCCATGAGCTTT
